Addgene plasmid #138941: pRHA40
Purpose: XOR gate with IPTG and aTc as inputs and mRFP1 as output
Depositing lab: Guillermo Rodrigo. Depositing organization: Agencia Estatal Consejo Superior de Investigaciones Científicas, M.P. Publication: Binary addition in a living cell based on riboregulation. Rosado A, Cordero T, Rodrigo G. PLoS Genet. 2018 Jul 19;14(7):e1007548. doi: 10.1371/journal.pgen.1007548. eCollection 2018 Jul. PubMed 30024870.
Backbone
  Vector backbone: pUC
  Vector type: Bacterial Expression
Growth in bacteria
  Bacterial resistance: Ampicillin, 100 μg/mL
  Growth temperature: 37°C
  Growth strain: DH5alpha
  Copy number: High Copy
Gene/Insert
  Gene/Insert name: riboregulated mRFP1
  Species: Synthetic
  Insert size (bp): 2189
  Cloning method: Restriction Enzyme; 5′ cloning site EcoRI (unknown if destroyed); 3′ cloning site BamHI (unknown if destroyed)
  Sequencing primers: 5′ M13fwd; 3′ M13rev
Terms and licenses: Academic/Nonprofit Terms; Industry Terms: Not Available to Industry
How to cite: pRHA40 was a gift from Guillermo Rodrigo (Addgene plasmid # 138941 ; http://n2t.net/addgene:138941 ; RRID:Addgene_138941)
