[The description below was written by a language model from this plasmid's Addgene catalogue record and pLannotate feature annotations shown in this document.]
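Description:
pRHA40 is a high-copy bacterial expression plasmid built on a pUC backbone. It is maintained in E. coli through the ColE1/pMB1-type origin and selected with ampicillin via the β-lactamase (AmpR) gene and its native promoter. Remnants typical of pUC vectors are also annotated around the cloning region: fragments of lacZα, lacI, rop and bom, plus the lac promoter with its CAP site and operator. The synthetic insert, recorded as about 2.2 kb and cloned between EcoRI and BamHI, implements a genetic XOR logic gate that takes IPTG and anhydrotetracycline (aTc) as chemical inputs and gives red fluorescence from mRFP1 as the output.

The annotated insert contains the mRFP1 coding sequence followed by the bidirectional tonB terminator, and a lambda cI repressor coding sequence on the opposite strand. Between them lies a dense control region with several lac operator sites, a tet operator and PLtetO-1 promoter fragments, separated by short terminator fragments (fd and a putative bacterial terminator). This layout indicates several compact transcription units responsive to LacI and TetR, so each inducer switches on its own set of transcripts. The insert name, "riboregulated mRFP1", indicates that reporter translation is controlled by regulatory RNAs. However, the riboregulator elements themselves are not annotated, and the exact wiring of cI and the small RNAs into the XOR behaviour is not stated in the record. No full-length lacI or tetR gene is annotated, so the repressors presumably must come from the host strain or another plasmid. The construct belongs to work on riboregulation-based binary addition in living cells, where an XOR gate would compute the sum bit.
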