Features (pLannotate 1.2.2; 21 found; start..end, strand, type, name):
     39..746     -  CDS            cI (sequence partly withheld): RPC1_LAMBD - Experimental evidence at protein level: Swiss-Prot protein existence level 1. Acts as a transcriptional repressor that allows virus to establish and maintain latency. Prevents both the viral DNA replication and the exit programs. Clamps the two operator OL (operator left made of OL1, OL2 and OL3 sites) and OR (operator right made of OR1, OR2 and OR3 sites) together by binding to them and arranging the intervening DNA in a loop. This step allows repression of lytic pR and pL promoters by binding to OL1, OL2, OR1 and OR2 simultaneously. The binding of cI on OR2 additionally activate
    820..836     -  protein_bind   lac operator: The lac repressor binds to the lac operator to inhibit transcription in E. coli. This inhibition can be relieved by adding lactose or isopropyl-β-D-thiogalactopyranoside (IPTG). lac repressor encoded by lacI
    875..893     +  protein_bind   tet operator: bacterial operator O1 for the tetR and tetA genes tetracycline repressor TetR
    900..919     +  promoter       PLtetO-1 promoter (fragment): modified phage lambda PL promoter with tet operator sites (Lutz and Bujard, 1997)
   1030..1054    -  terminator     fd terminator (fragment): central terminator from bacteriophage fd (Otsuka and Kunisawa, 1982)
   1126..1179    -  promoter       PLtetO-1 promoter (fragment): modified phage lambda PL promoter with tet operator sites (Lutz and Bujard, 1997)
   1186..1215    -  terminator     bacterial terminator (fragment): putative bacterial transcription terminator
   1257..1273    -  protein_bind   lac operator: The lac repressor binds to the lac operator to inhibit transcription in E. coli. This inhibition can be relieved by adding lactose or isopropyl-β-D-thiogalactopyranoside (IPTG). lac repressor encoded by lacI
   1280..1296    -  protein_bind   lac operator: The lac repressor binds to the lac operator to inhibit transcription in E. coli. This inhibition can be relieved by adding lactose or isopropyl-β-D-thiogalactopyranoside (IPTG). lac repressor encoded by lacI
   1420..2091    +  CDS            mRFP1: mRFP1 is a basic (constitutively fluorescent) red fluorescent protein published in 2002, derived from Discosoma sp.. It is reported to be a somewhat slowly-maturing monomer with low acid sensitivity.
   2117..2148    +  terminator     tonB terminator: bidirectional E. coli tonB-P14 transcription terminator
   2271..2425    +  CDS            lacZα (fragment): LacZα fragment of β-galactosidase; lacZ fragment
   2431..2530    -  misc_feature   bom (fragment): basis of mobility region from pBR322
   2632..2667    -  CDS            rop (fragment): Rop protein, which maintains plasmids at low copy number; rop
   2762..2866    +  promoter       AmpR promoter: bla
   2867..3727    +  CDS            AmpR: β-lactamase; bla; confers resistance to ampicillin, carbenicillin, and related antibiotics
   3898..4486    +  rep_origin     ori: high-copy-number ColE1/pMB1/pBR322/pUC origin of replication
   4669..4761    +  CDS            lacI (fragment): lac repressor; lacI; The lac repressor binds to the lac operator to inhibit transcription in E. coli. This inhibition can be relieved by adding lactose or isopropyl-β-D-thiogalactopyranoside (IPTG).
   4774..4795    +  protein_bind   CAP binding site: CAP binding activates transcription in the presence of cAMP. E. coli catabolite activator protein
   4810..4840    +  promoter       lac promoter: promoter for the E. coli lac operon
   4848..4864    +  protein_bind   lac operator: The lac repressor binds to the lac operator to inhibit transcription in E. coli. This inhibition can be relieved by adding lactose or isopropyl-β-D-thiogalactopyranoside (IPTG). lac repressor encoded by lacI
>Addgene plasmid #138941 | pRHA40 | addgene full sequence | sequence record 292673 | Addgene NGS Result
GATCCACAGAAAAGCCCGCCTTTCGGTGGGCTTTGTTAACCGAATGTTTCTTCGGGCCACTGGCTCGCAA
TTACTTTCCCCACCACGCTACAGGATTCATTGCACGGAATCATGGGATACTGCGGATTAAGCGGTTGCAA
AAAAACTTGTCCACTGTCACGGATAAGTTTCTTAAAGGTAAACTCATCGCCTCCAAGACGGGCGATGCAA
AAATCCCCTGGTTCTACAGCCTGTTCGGGGTCAACCAAAATCAGCATCCCATCCGGGAATGAGGGTTTAC
TTCCAGTGGGTGCCGTCATGGAGTTACCTTCTACCTCCAGCCAAAAAGCAGAGTCAGATGCCTTTTTCGT
GGTACTCACCCAACGCTCCGCGTCGCCCTTTGTAAACGTACGAAGTTCGGGACTAAACATGCCCGCTTGA
ACGTGGGAGAACACCGGGTATTCATACTCGCTACGTAAGGACGGTTGCAT
[261 nt withheld, positions 471-731]
CTTTTTCTTGGTTGAGGGCCCCATAACCAATATCTCCTCTTTACTGGAGGAAGCAAAGAAGAGATACTAG
GCAGGGGTGCTCAGTATCTTGTTATCCGCTCACAATGTCAATGTTATCCGCTCACATTTATGGTCAGCTC
GAGACTCTATCATTGATAGAGTTTGACATCCCTATCAGTGATAGAGATACTGAGCACTGGAGGAGAGAGC
GATCCTAGTTCTCACTCAAAGAAGGGTAGGACTAGGCAGGGCCGCAAAAAACCCCGCTTCGGCGGGGTTT
TTTCGCCTGCAGAGATCTAAAAAAAAAGGCTCCAAAAGGAGCCGCCTCGCATAAATCTGTCACAGCATCA
ACGTTTCCGCTGAACTGTGACAGACTCACACAATCAACCCTCCCGTGCTCAGTATCTCTATCACTGATAG
GGATGTCAATCTCTATCACTGATAGGGATCTAGAAAAAAAAATCCTTAGCTTTCGCTAAGGATGCCTCGC
ATAATCACACAATCAACCCTCCCGTGCTCAGTATCTTGTTATCCGCTCACAATGTCAATTGTTATCCGCT
CACAATTAGGCCGCGAATTAACACCGTGCGTGTTGACTATTTTACCTCTGGCGGTGATAATGGTTGCCCT
CGCATAATTTCACTTCTTCAATCCTCCCGTTAAAGAGGAGAAATTATGAATGACTAGTGCTTCCTCCGAA
GACGTTATCAAAGAGTTCATGCGTTTCAAAGTTCGTATGGAAGGTTCCGTTAACGGTCACGAGTTCGAAA
TCGAAGGTGAAGGTGAAGGTCGTCCGTACGAAGGTACCCAGACCGCTAAACTGAAAGTTACCAAAGGTGG
TCCGCTGCCGTTCGCTTGGGACATCCTGTCCCCGCAGTTCCAGTACGGTTCCAAAGCTTACGTTAAACAC
CCGGCTGACATCCCGGACTACCTGAAACTGTCCTTCCCGGAAGGTTTCAAATGGGAACGTGTTATGAACT
TCGAAGACGGTGGTGTTGTTACCGTTACCCAGGACTCCTCCCTGCAAGACGGTGAGTTCATCTACAAAGT
TAAACTGCGTGGTACCAACTTCCCGTCCGACGGTCCGGTTATGCAGAAAAAAACCATGGGTTGGGAAGCT
TCCACCGAACGTATGTACCCGGAAGACGGTGCTCTGAAAGGTGAAATCAAAATGCGTCTGAAACTGAAAG
ACGGTGGTCACTACGACGCTGAAGTTAAAACCACCTACATGGCTAAAAAACCGGTTCAGCTGCCGGGTGC
TTACAAAACCGACATCAAACTGGACATCACCTCCCACAACGAAGACTACACCATCGTTGAACAGTACGAA
CGTGCTGAAGGTCGTCACTCCACCGGTGCTTAACACCGAAATTCAGTAAGCAGAAAGTCAAAAGCCTCCG
ACCGGAGGCTTTTGACTATTACTCAACAGGTAAGGCGCGAGGTTTTCGAATTCATCTGTCGCCCGTCTCA
AACGCAACCCTCCGGCGGCGGCGATCGGGTCAGCTCATCGATGAATCGCTATCCATCGTCATCGCGTTGC
ACTGGCCGTCGTTTTACAACGTCGTGACTGGGAAAACCCTGGCGTTACCCAACTTAATCGCCTTGCAGCA
CATCCCCCTTTCGCCAGCTGGCGTAATAGCGATGAGGCCCGCACCGATCGCCCTTCCCAACAGTTGCGCA
GCCTGAATGGCGAATGGCGCCTGATGCGGTATTTTCTCCTTACGCATCTGTGCGGTATTTCACACCGCAT
TTGGTGCACTCTCAGTACAATCTGCTCTGATGCCGCATAGTTAAGCCAGCCCCGACACCCGCCAACACCC
GCTGACGCGCCCTGACGGGCTTGTCTGCTCCCGGCATCCGCTTACAGACAAGCTGTGACCGTCTCCGGGA
GCTGCATGTGTCAGAGGTTTTCACCGTCATCACCGAAACGCGCGAGACGAAAGGGCCTCGTGATACGCCT
ATTTTTATAGGTTAATGTCATGATAATAATGGTTTCTTAGACGTCAGGTGGCACTTTTCGGGGAAATGTG
CGCGGAACCCCTATTTGTTTATTTTTCTAAATACATTCAAATATGTATCCGCTCATGAGACAATAACCCT
GATAAATGCTTCAATAATATTGAAAAAGGTAGAGTATGAGTATTCAACATTTCCGTGTCGCCCTTATTCC
CTTTTTTGCGGCATTTTGCCTTCCTGTTTTTGCTCACCCAGAAACGCTGGTGAAAGTAAAAGATGCTGAA
GATCAGTTGGGTGCACGAGTGGGTTACATCGAACTGGATCTCAACAGCGGTAAGATCCTTGAGAGTTTTC
GCCCCGAAGAACGTTTTCCAATGATGAGCACTTTTAAAGTTCTGCTATGTGGCGCGGTATTATCCCGTAT
TGACGCCGGGCAAGAGCAACTCGGTCGCCGCATACACTATTCTCAGAATGACTTGGTTGAGTACTCACCA
GTCACAGAAAAGCATCTTACGGATGGCATGACAGTAAGAGAATTATGCAGTGCTGCCATAACCATGAGTG
ATAACACTGCGGCCAACTTACTTCTGACAACGATCGGAGGACCGAAGGAGCTAACCGCTTTTTTGCACAA
CATGGGGGATCATGTAACTCGCCTTGATCGTTGGGAACCGGAGCTGAATGAAGCCATACCAAACGACGAG
CGTGACACCACGATGCCTGTAGCAATGGCAACAACGTTGCGCAAACTATTAACTGGCGAACTACTTACTC
TAGCTTCCCGGCAACAATTAATAGACTGGATGGAGGCGGATAAAGTTGCAGGACCACTTCTGCGCTCGGC
CCTTCCGGCTGGCTGGTTTATTGCTGATAAATCTGGAGCCGGTGAGCGTGGGTCTCGCGGTATCATTGCA
GCACTGGGGCCAGATGGTAAGCCCTCCCGTATCGTAGTTATCTACACGACGGGGAGTCAGGCAACTATGG
ATGAACGAAATAGACAGATCGCTGAGATAGGTGCCTCACTGATTAAGCATTGGTAACTGTCAGACCAAGT
TTACTCATATATACTTTAGATTGATTTAAAACTTCATTTTTAATTTAAAAGGATCTAGGTGAAGATCCTT
TTTGATAATCTCATGACCAAAATCCCTTAACGTGAGTTTTCGTTCCACTGAGCGTCAGACCCCGTAGAAA
AGATCAAAGGATCTTCTTGAGATCCTTTTTTTCTGCGCGTAATCTGCTGCTTGCAAACAAAAAAACCACC
GCTACCAGCGGTGGTTTGTTTGCCGGATCAAGAGCTACCAACTCTTTTTCCGAAGGTAACTGGCTTCAGC
AGAGCGCAGATACCAAATACTGTTCTTCTAGTGTAGCCGTAGTTAGGCCACCACTTCAAGAACTCTGTAG
CACCGCCTACATACCTCGCTCTGCTAATCCTGTTACCAGTGGCTGCTGCCAGTGGCGATAAGTCGTGTCT
TACCGGGTTGGACTCAAGACGATAGTTACCGGATAAGGCGCAGCGGTCGGGCTGAACGGGGGGTTCGTGC
ACACAGCCCAGCTTGGAGCGAACGACCTACACCGAACTGAGATACCTACAGCGTGAGCTATGAGAAAGCG
CCACGCTTCCCGAAGGGAGAAAGGCGGACAGGTATCCGGTAAGCGACAGGGTCGGAACAGGAGAGCGCAC
GAGGGAGCTTCCAGGGGGAAACGCCTGGTATCTTTATAGTCCTGTCGGGTTTCGCCACCTCTGACTTGAG
CGTCGATTTTTGTGATGCTCGTCAGGGGGGCGGAGCCTATGGAAAAACGCCAGCAACGCGGCCTTTTTAC
GGTTCCTGGCCTTTTGCTGGCCTTTTGCTCACATGTTCTTTCCTGCGTTATCCCCTGATTCTGTGGATAA
CCGTATTACCGCCTTTGAGTGAGCTGATACCGCTCGCCGCAGCCGAACGACCGAGCGCAGCGAGTCAGTG
AGCGAGGAAGCGGAAGAGCGCCCAATACGCAAACCGCCTCTCCCCGCGCGTTGGCCGATTCATTAATGCA
GCTGGCACGACAGGTTTCCCGACTGGAAAGCGGGCAGTGAGCGCAACGCAATTAATGTGAGTTAGCTCAC
TCATTAGGCACCCCAGGCTTTACACTTTATGCTTCCGGCTCGTATGTTGTGTGGAATTGTGAGCGGATAA
CAATTTCACACAGGAAACAGCTATGACCATGATTACGCCACGAGTCGCAGCACAGCTCGCTGGTCCAGAA
CTGATG
